>Addgene plasmid #79218 | pAB107a | depositor full sequence | sequence record 148339 | Full Sequence
TCAGATCCTTCCGTATTTAGCCAGTATGTTCTCTAGTGTGGTTCGTTGTTTTTGCGTGAGCCATGAGAAC
GAACCATTGAGATCATGCTTACTTTGCATGTCACTCAAAAATTTTGCCTCAAAACTGGTGAGCTGAATTT
TTGCAGTTAAAGCATCGTGTAGTGTTTTTCTTAGTCCGTTACGTAGGTAGGAATCTGATGTAATGGTTGT
TGGTATTTTGTCACCATTCATTTTTATCTGGTTGTTCTCAAGTTCGGTTACGAGATCCATTTGTCTATCT
AGTTCAACTTGGAAAATCAACGTATCAGTCGGGCGGCCTCGCTTATCAACCACCAATTTCATATTGCTGT
AAGTGTTTAAATCTTTACTTATTGGTTTCAAAACCCATTGGTTAAGCCTTTTAAACTCATGGTAGTTATT
TTCAAGCATTAACATGAACTTAAATTCATCAAGGCTAATCTCTATATTTGCCTTGTGAGTTTTCTTTTGT
GTTAGTTCTTTTAATAACCACTCATAAATCCTCATAGAGTATTTGTTTTCAAAAGACTTAACATGTTCCA
GATTATATTTTATGAATTTTTTTAACTGGAAAAGATAAGGCAATATCTCTTCACTAAAAACTAATTCTAA
TTTTTCGCTTGAGAACTTGGCATAGTTTGTCCACTGGAAAATCTCAAAGCCTTTAACCAAAGGATTCCTG
ATTTCCACAGTTCTCGTCATCAGCTCTCTGGTTGCTTTAGCTAATACACCATAAGCATTTTCCCTACTGA
TGTTCATCATCTGAGCGTATTGGTTATAAGTGAACGATACCGTCCGTTCTTTCCTTGTAGGGTTTTCAAT
CGTGGGGTTGAGTAGTGCCACACAGCATAAAATTAGCTTGGTTTCATGCTCCGTTAAGTCATAGCGACTA
ATCGCTAGTTCATTTGCTTTGAAAACAACTAATTCAGACATACATCTCAATTGGTCTAGGTAATTTTAAT
CACTATACCAATTGAGATGGGCTAGTCAATGATAATTACTAGTCCTTTTCCTTTGAGTTGTGGGTATCTG
TAAATTCTGCTAGACCTTTGCTGGAAAACTTGTAAATTCTGCTAGACCCTCTGTAAATTCCGCTAGACCT
TTGTGTGTTTTTTTTGTTTATATTCAAGTGGTTATAATTTATAGAATAAAGAAAGAATAAAAAAAGATAA
AAAGAATAGATCCCAGCCCTGTGTATAACTCACTACTTTAGTCAGTTCCGCAGTATTACAAAAGGATGTC
GCAAACGCTGTTTGCTCCTCTACAAAACAGACCTTAAAACCCTAAAGGCTTAAGTAGCACCCTCGCAAGC
TCGGGCAAATCGCTGAATATTCCTTTTGTCTCCGACCATCAGGCACCTGAGTCGCTGTCTTTTTCGTGAC
ATTCAGTTCGCTGCGCTCACGGCTCTGGCAGTGAATGGGGGTAAATGGCACTACAGGCGCCTTTTATGGA
TTCATGCAAGGAAACTACCCATAATACAAGAAAAGCCCGTCACGGGCTTCTCAGGGCGTTTTATGGCGGG
TCTGCTATGTGGTGCTATCTGACTTTTTGCTGTTCAGCAGTTCCTGCCCTCTGCTTTTCCAGTCTGACCA
CTTCGGCTTATCCCGTGACAGGTCATTCAGACTGGCTAATGCACCCAGTAAGGCAGCGGGCTCATCAACA
GGCTTACCCGTCGTACGGTCAAGAGGACATCCGGGCAAATGCAACGAAAGGCTCAGTCGAAAGACTGGGC
CTTTCGTTGCGCTGCGGAGACTTAGGGACCCTAATACAAGAAAGTTTGTTCATTAGGCACCCCGGGCTTT
ACTCGTAAAGCTTCCGGCGCGTATGTTGTGTCGACCGACCTGCAGGTGCAGTAAGGAGGAAAAAAAAA
[85 nt withheld, positions 1889-1973]
C
[98 nt withheld, positions 1975-2072]
A
[92 nt withheld, positions 2074-2165]
TGGTTCT
[206 nt withheld, positions 2173-2378]
G
[176 nt withheld, positions 2380-2555]
CCAATCGTCTGACCTGCCTCAACCTCCTGTC
[82 nt withheld, positions 2587-2668]
GCTCTGAGGGA
[161 nt withheld, positions 2680-2840]
T
[41 nt withheld, positions 2842-2882]
T
[62 nt withheld, positions 2884-2945]
A
[35 nt withheld, positions 2947-2981]
CCTCCCTCAATCGGTTGAATGTCGCCCTTTTGTCTTTGGCGCTGGTAAACCTTACGAGTTCAGTATCGAC
TGCGATAAGATCAACCTGTTCCGC
[50 nt withheld, positions 3076-3125]
T
[37 nt withheld, positions 3127-3163]
GAAATTTGGAAACTTTTTGCTTACATACCAACCTCCCCAATTTTCCCAAACAGAGGTAATGAAACGTTTG
GTTAAATTAGGTCGCATCTCTGAGGAGTGTGGTTTTGATACCGTATGGTTACTGGAGCATCATTTCACGG
AGTTTGGTTTGCTTGGTAACCCTTATGTCGCTGCTGCATATTTACTTGGCGCGACTAAAAAATTGAATGT
AGGAACTGCCGCTATTGTTCTTCCCACAGCCCATCCAGTACGCCAACTTGAAGATGTGAATTTATTGGAT
CAAATGTCAAAAGGACGATTTCGGTTTGGTATTTGCCGAGGGCTTTACAACAAGGACTTTCGCGTATTCG
GCACAGATATGAATAACAGTCGCGCCTTAGCGGAATGCTGGTACGGGCTGATAAAGAATGGCATGACAGA
GGGATATATGGAAGCTGATAATGAACATATCAAGTTCCATAAGGTAAAAGTAAACCCCGCGGCGTATAGC
AGAGGTGGCGCACCGGTTTATGTGGTGGCTGAATCAGCTTCGACGACTGAGTGGGCTGCTCAATTTGGCC
TACCGATGATATTAAGTTGGATTATAAATACTAACGAAAAGAAAGCACAACTTGAGCTTTATAATGAAGT
GGCTCAAGAATATGGGCACGATATTCATAATATCGACCATTGCTTATCATATATAACATCTGTAGATCAT
GACTCAATTAAAGCGAAAGAGATTTGCCGGAAATTTCTGGGGCATTGGTATGATTCTTATGTGAATGCTA
CGACTATTTTTGATGATTCAGACCAAACAAGAGGTTATGATTTCAATAAAGGGCAGTGGCGTGACTTTGT
ATTAAAAGGACATAAAGATACTAATCGCCGTATTGATTACAGTTACGAAATCAATCCCGTGGGAACGCCG
CAGGAATGTATTGACATAATTCAAAAAGACATTGATGCTACAGGAATATCAAATATTTGTTGTGGATTTG
AAGCTAATGGAACAGTAGACGAAATTATTGCTTCCATGAAGCTCTTCCAGTCTGATGTCATGCCATTTCT
TAAAGAAAAACAACGTTCGCTATTATATTATGGCGGTGGCGGTAGCGGCGGTGGCGGTAGCGGCGGTGGC
GGTAGCGGCGGTGGCGGTAGCAAATTTGGATTGTTCTTCCTTAACTTCATCAATTCAACAACTGTTCAAG
AACAGAGTATAGTTCGCATGCAGGAAATAACGGAGTATGTTGATAAGTTGAATTTTGAACAGATTTTAGT
GTATGAAAATCATTTTTCAGATAATGGTGTTGTCGGCGCTCCTCTGACTGTTTCTGGTTTTCTGCTCGGT
TTAACAGAGAAAATTAAAATTGGTTCATTAAATCACATCATTACAACTCATCATCCTGTCCGCATAGCGG
AGGAAGCTTGCTTATTGGATCAGTTAAGTGAAGGGAGATTTATTTTAGGGTTTAGTGATTGCGAAAAAAA
AGATGAAATGCATTTTTTTAATCGCCCGGTTGAATATCAACAGCAACTATTTGAAGAGTGTTATGAAATC
ATTAACGATGCTTTAACAACAGGCTATTGTAATCCAGATAACGATTTTTATAGCTTCCCTAAAATATCTG
TAAATCCCCATGCTTATACGCCAGGCGGACCTCGGAAATATGTAACAGCAACCAGTCATCATATTGTTGA
GTGGGCGGCCAAAAAAGGTATTCCTCTCATCTTTAAGTGGGATGATTCTAATGATGTTAGATATGAATAT
GCTGAAAGATATAAAGCCGTTGCGGATAAATATGACGTTGACCTATCAGAGATAGACCATCAGTTAATGA
TATTAGTTAACTATAACGAAGATAGTAATAAAGCTAAACAAGAGACGCGTGCATTTATTAGTGATTATGT
TCTTGAAATGCACCCTAATGAAAATTTCGAAAATAAACTTGAAGAAATAATTGCAGAAAACGCTGTCGGA
AATTATACGGAGTGTATAACTGCGGCTAAGTTGGCAATTGAAAAGTGTGGTGCGAAAAGTGTATTGCTGT
CCTTTGAACCAATGAATGATTTGATGAGCCAAAAAAATGTAATCAATATTGTTGATGATAATATTAAGAA
GTACCACACGGAATATACCTAAACGGAGCCAATGTACGCAAAAAACCCCGCTTCAGCGGGGTTTTTTCGC
CAAAAAAAACCCCGCCCTGTCAGGGGCGGGGTTTTTTTTTAGGGCCCTACTGACTGTTACTTGTCATCGT
CGTCCTTGTAGTCTACGAATTTTACCCTCGCTTCCACGACAACACCGATAATCTTGCAGTTTCCGTTGAT
AGGAGTCATAGGCCATGAAGGATTCAGGCCTTTCAGGTACTTCTGACCGCCATCTATGACCAGTTTCTTG
AATGTTGCTTCGTTCGCGTCAGTCAGTTTGGCTACAACAAGGCTTCCATTCACTGGCTCCCGTCCAGTAT
CTACTAACACCATATGACCTTCAGGGATGCTTTGACCTACAGGTGAGGTCATGGAATCACCTTCAACCTT
CAGCCAGAATCCATTGCCTAATAAGTTAACGTCACTGTCATACCATTCATCAATGTCCTTGATATCGTAG
GGTTCACAAGCTTCACACCACGAACGAGCTCTAACCATGCTAATCAATGGATATTTCCCTTTGGGCTCAA
CGTGCCCAACAAATCTAACATTCGAATCAGAGGTGCCATTGAGCAGCCAGTCAACACTTACGCCAAGAGC
TGACGCAAGTTCTGGTAAAAAGCGTGGTCGCTTAGTTTTACCGTTTTCGAGCTGCTCTATAGACTGCTGG
GTAGTCCCCACCTTTTGAGCAAGTTCAGCCTGGTTAAGTCCAAGCTGAATTCTTTTGCTTTTTACCCTGC
TGCTGATACTCATTTTTTTTTCCTCCTTACTCTAGTAAAAGTTAAACAAAATTATTTGTAGAGGGAAACC
GTTGTGGTCTCCCTGAATATAGATACCGAGCCTTATGCATGCCCGTAAAGTTATCCAGCAACCACTCATA
GACCTAGGGCAGCAGATAGGGACGACGTGGTGTTAGCTGTGCTCTAGAATCCTCAGCGAGTTTGTAGAAA
CGCAAAAAGGCCATCCGTCAGGATGGCCTTCTGCTTAATTTGATGCCTGGCAGTTTATGGCGGGCGTCCT
GCCCGCCACCCTCCGGGCCGTTGCTTCGCAACGTTCAAATCCGCTCCCGGCGGATTTGTCCTACTCAGGA
GAGCGTTCACCGACAAACAACAGATAAAACGAAAGGCCCAGTCTTTCGACTGAGCCTTTCGTTTTATTTG
ATGCCTGGCAGTTCCCTACTCTCGCATGGGGAGACCCCACACTACCATCGGCGCTACGGCGTTTCACTTC
TGAGTTCGGCATGGGGTCAGGTGGGACCACCGCGCTACTGCCGCCAGGCAAATTCTGTTTTATCAGACCG
CTTCTGCGTTCTGATTTAATCTGTATCAGGCTGAAAATCTTCTCTCATCCGCCAAAACAGCCATGCCCAT
GGCGTTTACCAATGCTTAATCAGTGAGGCACCTATCTCAGCGATCTGTCTATTTCGTTCATCCATAGTTG
CCTGACTCCCCGTCGTGTAGATAACTACGATACGGGAGGGCTTACCATCTGGCCCCAGTGCTGCAATGAT
ACCGCGAGACCCACGCTCACCGGCTCCAGATTTATCAGCAATAAACCAGCCAGCCGGAAGGGCCGAGCGC
AGAAGTGGTCCTGCAACTTTATCCGCCTCCATCCAGTCTATTAATTGTTGCCGGGAAGCTAGAGTAAGTA
GTTCGCCAGTTAATAGTTTGCGCAACGTTGTTGCCATTGCTACAGGCATCGTGGTGTCACGCTCGTCGTT
TGGTATGGCTTCATTCAGCTCCGGTTCCCAACGATCAAGGCGAGTTACATGATCCCCCATGTTGTGCAAA
AAAGCGGTTAGCTCCTTCGGTCCTCCGATCGTTGTCAGAAGTAAGTTGGCCGCAGTGTTATCACTCATGG
TTATGGCAGCACTGCATAATTCTCTTACTGTCATGCCATCCGTAAGATGCTTTTCTGTGACTGGTGAGTA
CTCAACCAAGTCATTCTGAGAATAGTGTATGCGGCGACCGAGTTGCTCTTGCCCGGCGTCAATACGGGAT
AATACCGCGCCACATAGCAGAACTTTAAAAGTGCTCATCATTGGAAAACGTTCTTCGGGGCGAAAACTCT
CAAGGATCTTACCGCTGTTGAGATCCAGTTCGATGTAACCCACTCGTGCACCCAACTGATCTTCAGCATC
TTTTACTTTCACCAGCGTTTCTGGGTGAGCAAAAACAGGAAGGCAAAATGCCGCAAAAAAGGGAATAAGG
GCGACACGGAAATGTTGAATACTCATACTCTTCCTTTTTCAATATTATTGAAGCATTTATCAGGGTTATT
GTCTCATGAGCGGATACATATTTGAATGTATTTAGAAAAATAAACAAATAGGGGTTCCGCGCACATTTCC
CCGAAAAGTGCCACCTGACGTCTAAGAAACCATTATTATCATGACATTAACCTATAAAAATAGGCGTATC
ACGAGGCCCTTAGGCCAAATAGGCCGT
Features (pLannotate 1.2.2; 13 found; start..end, strand, type, name):
      1..951     -  CDS            Rep101: RepA protein needed for replication with the pSC101 origin; rep101
    999..1221    -  rep_origin     pSC101 ori: low-copy replication origin that requires the Rep101 protein
   1723..1758    -  terminator     rrnB T1 terminator (fragment): Escherichia coli rrnB; transcription terminator T1 from the E. coli rrnB gene
   1889..3162    +  CDS            M13 gene III (fragment) (sequence partly withheld): pIII; III; minor coat protein
   3162..4241    +  CDS            luxA (sequence partly withheld): LUXA1_PHOLU - Experimental evidence at protein level: Swiss-Prot protein existence level 1. Light-emitting reaction in luminous bacteria. From Photorhabdus luminescens (Xenorhabdus luminescens).
   4305..5285    +  CDS            LuxB: LuxB luciferase subunit; luxB; from the Photorhabdus luminescens bioluminescence operon
   5393..5413    -  CDS            FLAG (fragment): FLAG® epitope tag, followed by an enterokinase cleavage site
   5429..6031    -  CDS            C2 (fragment): RPC2_BPP22 - Experimental evidence at protein level: Swiss-Prot protein existence level 1. This protein allows the phage to reside inactively in the chromosome of its host bacterium. This lysogenic state is maintained by binding of regulatory protein C2 to the OR and OL operators, preventing transcription of proteins necessary for lytic development. From Salmonella phage P22 (Bacteriophage P22).
   6248..6275    -  terminator     rrnB T2 terminator: transcription terminator T2 from the E. coli rrnB gene
   6367..6453    -  terminator     rrnB T1 terminator: Escherichia coli rrnB; transcription terminator T1 from the E. coli rrnB gene
   6455..6570    -  ncRNA          5S rRNA: Accession: RF00001 - 5S ribosomal RNA
   6669..7529    -  CDS            AmpR: β-lactamase; bla; confers resistance to ampicillin, carbenicillin, and related antibiotics
   7530..7634    -  promoter       AmpR promoter: bla
