[The description below was written by a language model from this plasmid's Addgene catalogue record and pLannotate feature annotations shown in this document.]
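Description:
pAB107a is a low-copy bacterial expression plasmid built on a pSC101-type backbone and intended for directed evolution of protein-protein interactions in E. coli. Replication depends on the pSC101 origin together with the plasmid-encoded Rep101 (RepA) protein, and selection is by ampicillin through a β-lactamase gene driven by its native bla promoter. The depositor's full sequence is about 7.7 kb, and the annotated features cover the backbone and both expression units, although the two payload promoters named in the catalogue entry are not themselves annotated.

The main cassette places M13 gene III, encoding the minor coat protein pIII needed for phage infectivity, upstream of luxA and luxB from Photorhabdus luminescens, all under a modified lacZ promoter (PlacZ-opt) carrying an OR1 operator. This couples transcriptional activation at that promoter both to production of infectious phage progeny and to a luminescence readout. On the opposite strand, the constitutive Ppro1 promoter drives the 434 cI repressor. The automated annotation labels this reading frame as a fragment of the related phage P22 C2 repressor, most likely a homology-based call rather than a real discrepancy, and detects a partial FLAG tag match next to it. The operator-bound repressor presumably serves as the DNA-binding half of a bacterial two-hybrid arrangement, though the record does not state any fusion partner. rrnB T1 and T2 terminators insulate the units.

The arrangement fits an accessory-type plasmid for phage-assisted continuous evolution, in which gene III expression, and hence phage propagation, depends on the evolving interaction. The associated work used such evolution on Bacillus thuringiensis toxins to overcome insect resistance.
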