Addgene plasmid #79218: pAB107a
Purpose: Directed Evolution of Protein-Protein Interactions
Depositing lab: David Liu. Depositing organization: Harvard University. Publication: Continuous evolution of Bacillus thuringiensis toxins overcomes insect resistance. Badran AH, Guzov VM, Huai Q, Kemp MM, Vishwanath P, Kain W, Nance AM, Evdokimov A, Moshiri F, Turner KH, Wang P, Malvar T, Liu DR. Nature. 2016 May 5;533(7601):58-63. doi: 10.1038/nature17938. Epub 2016 Apr 27. PubMed 27120167.
Backbone
  Vector backbone: SC101
  Backbone manufacturer: David Liu Lab
  Backbone size w/o insert (bp): 2992
  Vector type: Bacterial Expression
Growth in bacteria
  Bacterial resistance: Ampicillin, 100 μg/mL
  Growth temperature: 37°C
  Growth strain: NEB Turbo
  Copy number: Low Copy
Gene/Insert
  Gene/Insert name: PlacZ-opt (OR1) gIII, luxAB; Ppro1 434cI
  Species: Synthetic
  Promoter: PlacZ-opt (OR1); Ppro1
  Cloning method: Ligation Independent Cloning
  Sequencing primers: 5′ n/a; 3′ n/a
Terms and licenses: Academic/Nonprofit Terms; Industry Terms: Not Available to Industry
How to cite: pAB107a was a gift from David Liu (Addgene plasmid # 79218 ; http://n2t.net/addgene:79218 ; RRID:Addgene_79218)
