>Addgene plasmid #79218 | pAB107a | addgene partial sequence | sequence record 151298 | pCL52_2-F 5'-GCTTCTCAGGGCGTTTTATG-3'
TTTTTGCTGTTCAGCAGTTCCTGCCCTCTGCTTTTCCAGTCTGACCACTTCGGCTTATCCCGTGACAGGT
CATTCAGACTGGCTAATGCACCCAGTAAGGCAGCGGGCTCATCAACAGGCTTACCCGTCGTACGGTCAAG
AGGACATCCGGGCAAATGCAACGAAAGGCTCAGTCGAAAGACTGGGCCTTTCGTTGCGCTGCGGAGACTT
AGGGACCCTAATACAAGAAAGTTTGTTCATTAGGCACCCCGGGCTTTACTCGTAAAGCTTCCGGCGCGTA
TGTTGTGTCGACCGACCTGCAGGTGCAGTAAGGAGGAAAAAAAAA
[85 nt withheld, positions 326-410]
C
[98 nt withheld, positions 412-509]
A
[92 nt withheld, positions 511-602]
TGGTTCT
[190 nt withheld, positions 610-799]
