>Addgene plasmid #79218 | pAB107a | addgene partial sequence | sequence record 151299 | Amp-F 5'-AAGCCCTCCCGTATCGTAGT-3'
GATGAACGAAATAGACAGATCGCTGAGATAGGTGCCTCACTGATTAAGCATTGGTAAACGCCATGGGCAT
GGCTGTTTTGGCGGATGAGAGAAGATTTTCAGCCTGATACAGATTAAATCAGAACGCAGAAGCGGTCTGA
TAAAACAGAATTTGCCTGGCGGCAGTAGCGCGGTGGTCCCACCTGACCCCATGCCGAACTCAGAAGTGAA
ACGCCGTAGCGCCGATGGTAGTGTGGGGTCTCCCCATGCGAGAGTAGGGAACTGCCAGGCATCAAATAAA
ACGAAAGGCTCAGTCGAAAGACTGGGCCTTTCGTTTTATCTGTTGTTTGTCGGTGAACGCTCTCCTGAGT
AGGACAAATCCGCCGGGAGCGGATTTGAACGTTGCGAAGCAACGGCCCGGAGGGTGGCGGGCAGGACGCC
CGCCATAAACTGCCAGGCATCAAATTAAGCA
