>Addgene plasmid #79218 | pAB107a | addgene partial sequence | sequence record 152364 | LuxB-F 5'-gtcctttgaaccaatgaatg-3'
AAACCCCGCTTCAGCGGGGTTTTTTCGCCAAAAAAAACCCCGCCCTGTCAGGGGCGGGGTTTTTTTTTAG
GGCCCTACTGACTGTTACTTGTCATCGTCGTCCTTGTAGTCTACGAATTTTACCCTCGCTTCCACGACAA
CACCGATAATCTTGCAGTTTCCGTTGATAGGAGTCATAGGCCATGAAGGATTCAGGCCTTTCAGGTACTT
CTGACCGCCATCTATGACCAGTTTCTTGAATGTTGCTTCGTTCGCGTCAGTCAGTTTGGCTACAACAAGG
CTTCCATTCACTGGCTCCCGTCCAGTATCTACTAACACCATATGACCTTCAGGGATGCTTTGACCTACAG
